>Addgene plasmid #172440 | H11-mScarletALG8 | addgene full sequence | sequence record 384387 | Addgene NGS Result
GCGCCCAATACGCAAACCGCCTCTCCCCGCGCGTTGGCCGATTCATTAATGCAGCTGGCACGACAGGTTT
CCCGACTGGAAAGCGGGCAGTGAGCGCAACGCAATTAATGTGAGTTAGCTCACTCATTAGGCACCCCAGG
CTTTACACTTTATGCTTCCGGCTCGTATGTTGTGTGGAATTGTGAGCGGATAACAATTTCACACAGGAAA
CAGCTATGACCATGATTACGCCAAGCTTACGTAAACAGTCTTCCAGGGGATAAGAACCTTACAGAAAAAG
CAGAAATGCCTGGGGCACTGGATTACCGATGTAATCAAATTCAGTCCTTGAATTGAACACAGGATTGCCT
AGAGCAAGGCCAGCCAGAGATTCATCTCAGAGGGAGAAAGGTGTCTTTGGAGCAATTTTGTGGTAATCTA
GTATGTATCACATAAGTTTAGACGCATTTGGGACTGGAAAGATGTGAACAAAGCACCCTATGGCTCACAT
CTGTCATTAACTCTAGTTCCAGTGCACCTGACACCGTCTTCTGGCCTCTGCAGTGACCAAGCACATGGGT
AGTATGTAGACATATACATAAGCAAAACACACATCATTAAAAAGTGACATTTCCCAAAGGAAGCTGAAGA
ACCAGTTCTTGAGAAGATAGTAGAAATCAGAAGGGGAAATAGTAGACATACAGAGGGACTGACCAGGTTG
TGTCACCTTTATAGGCTAGGCTAATGGATGATCGACACTAGCGCTCTTTGTGAAGGACACACAAATGAGA
CATAGTTTATAGGACTAAACACACTTCTAAGCAATTTAATGAGACTTAAGACCCTGTCTCTAGCAAATAC
TCTGGATGATATTCAGCTCAAGGCTCTTGTCAGACATGTTTCCATTTTCAAGGTGAGCTAACTGGCCAAA
ACTGCCAACAACCTGTAGTGAATAGAGAAGATGAGAAAATCTGGATTCTCAAATGACCTAATGAAAGCCA
CTGGAGCGCCATATGGTTTCTGTGAAAATGCCTTTTCAATCATTAACCTCTTAAATGAGTGTTAGCATCC
TAACTAATGAGTGGTGCAGAATAGTGGGTCTGCTTAGCTTAACTAAGGCCAAGAAAACAAAACAGGAAAT
TCATTCCATGTCATGAGACTCATACTGTTTGATCAGTGTGAGGGAGTGTAAAGCTGGTTTGGGTAGGGGA
GGCGCTTTTCCCAAGGCAGTCTGGAGCATGCGCTTTAGCAGCCCCGCTGGGCACTTGGCGCTACACAAGT
GGCCTCTGGCCTCGCACACATTCCACATCCACCGGTAGGCGCCAACCGGCTCCGTTCTTTGGTGGCCCCT
TCGCGCCACCTTCTACTCCTCCCCTAGTCAGGAAGTTCCCCCCCGCCCCGCAGCTCGCGTCGTGCAGGAC
GTGACAAATGGAAGTAGCACGTGTCACTAGTCTCGTGCAGATGGACAGCACCGCTGAGCAATGGAAGCGG
GTAGGCCTTTGGGGCAGCGGCCAATAGCAGCTTTGCTCCTTCGCTTTCTGGGCTCAGAGGCTGGGAAGGG
GTGGGTCCGGGGGCGGGCTCAGGGGCGGGCTCAGGGGCGGGGCGGGCGCCCGAAGGTCCTCCGGAGGCCC
GGCATTCTGCACGCTTCAAAAGCGCACGTCTGCCGCGCTGTTCTCCTCTTCCTCATCTCCGGGCCTTTCG
GCCACCATGGTGAGCAAGGGCGAGGCAGTGATCAAGGAGTTCATGCGGTTCAAGGTGCACATGGAGGGCT
CCATGAACGGCCACGAGTTCGAGATCGAGGGCGAGGGCGAGGGCCGCCCCTACGAGGGCACCCAGACCGC
CAAGCTGAAGGTGACCAAGGGTGGCCCCCTGCCCTTCTCCTGGGACATCCTGTCCCCTCAGTTCATGTAC
GGCTCCAGGGCCTTCACCAAGCACCCCGCCGACATCCCCGACTACTATAAGCAGTCCTTCCCCGAGGGCT
TCAAGTGGGAGCGCGTGATGAACTTCGAGGACGGCGGCGCCGTGACCGTGACCCAGGACACCTCCCTGGA
GGACGGCACCCTGATCTACAAGGTGAAGCTCCGCGGCACCAACTTCCCTCCTGACGGCCCCGTAATGCAG
AAGAAGACAATGGGCTGGGAAGCGTCCACCGAGCGGTTGTACCCCGAGGACGGCGTGCTGAAGGGCGACA
TTAAGATGGCCCTGCGCCTGAAGGACGGCGGCCGCTACCTGGCGGACTTCAAGACCACCTACAAGGCCAA
GAAGCCCGTGCAGATGCCCGGCGCCTACAACGTCGACCGCAAGTTGGACATCACCTCCCACAACGAGGAC
TACACCGTGGTGGAACAGTACGAACGCTCCGAGGGCCGCCACTCCACCGGCGGCATGGACGAGCTGTACA
AGTGTGCAGTGGGCATCACATACACCTGGACCAGGCTGTAATGACGTACGGCTAAGCCTCGACTAGGGAT
AAAACGTTGTTGTTTGGGGTTGAATTACTCTTCGGTAATCAACCTCTGGATTACAAAATTTGTGAAAGAT
TGACTGGTATTCTTAACTATGTTGCTCCTTTTACGCTATGTGGATACGCTGCTTTAATGCCTTTGTATCA
TGCTATTGCTTCCCGTATGGCTTTCATTTTCTCCTCCTTGTATAAATCCTGGTTGCTGTCTCTTTATGAG
GAGTTGTGGCCCGTTGTCAGGCAACGTGGCGTGGTGTGCACTGTGTTTGCTGACGCAACCCCCACTGGTT
GGGGCATTGCCACCACCTGTCAGCTCCTTTCCGGGACTTTCGCTTTCCCCCTCCCTATTGCCACGGCGGA
ACTCATCGCCGCCTGCCTTGCCCGCTGCTGGACAGGGGCTCGGCTGTTGGGCACTGACAATTCCGTGGTG
TTGTCGGGGAAATCATCGTCCTTTCCTTGGCTGCTCGCCTGTGTTGCCACCTGGATTCTGCGCGGGACGT
CCTTCTGCTACGTCCCTTCGGCCCTCAATCCAGCGGACCTTCCTTCCCGCGGCCTGCTGCCGGCTCTGCG
GCCTCTTCCGCGTCTTCGCCTTCGCCCTCAGACGAGTCGGATCTCCCTTTGGGCCGCCTCCCCGCATCCC
CGGGGGATCCACTAGTTCTAGAGCGGCCGATCAGCCTCGACTGTGCCTTCTAGTTGCCAGCCATCTGTTG
TTTGCCCCTCCCCCGTGCCTTCCTTGACCCTGGAAGGTGCCACTCCCACTGTCCTTTCCTAATAAAATGA
GGAAATTGCATCGCATTGTCTGAGTAGGTGTCATTCTATTCTGGGGGGTGGGGTGGGGCAGGACAGCAAG
GGGGAGGATTGGGAAGACAATAGCAGGCATGCTGGGGATGCGGTGGGCTCTATGGCTTCTGAGGCGGAAA
GAACCAGCTGGGGCTCGAGATCCACTAGTTCTAGCCTCGAGGCTAGAGCAAACACGAGGTTCCCTTAGAC
CTCAGGAGAAAAAGTCTTTGGCTGTAAGAACACACCTCAGTGGATGTGGTAGACTATGCCTTTACTCTTT
TTTTTTTTTTTTTTTTTTTTTGGGTTTTTTCGAGACAGGGTTTCTCTGTGTAGCCTTGGCTGTCCTGGAA
CTCACTTTGTTGACCAGGCTGGCCTCGAACTCAGAGATCCGCCTGCCTCTGCCTCTCAAGTGCTAGAATT
AAAAGTGTGCGCCACCACTCCCAGCTATATAGACTATGCCTTTAATCAGGACACTTGGGAGGCAGGGGGA
TCTCAAATTCAATTCCAGACAGATGACTGACAAACACACACATACACCATTCGTCTTTTCTTTTTTTCTT
TTTTCTTTTGAAAACAGGTTTCTCTATGCAGCCCTGGCTTTCCTAGAATTCAATCTATAGACCCAGCTGG
CCTCAAACACAGAACCTCTTGCCTCTGCCTCCTCAACACTATGACTAAAGGTGTGAACCACCACCACCAC
CACCCACCTGGCCAAAGAATGAATTGAGTGAATAAGTACGAGTGCAACTCTCCAGCAGCCTGAGGCAAGA
AAGCTTAACAGTTGAACCTGAGACCCTACTTCGTTTGTGTTGTACATATCTTCTCATAATGAACTAGGCA
GCCTAGTCTCTCTACCAAATACACCATGCACTTACACCTCCTCAAACCAACTGCAACAGCTACACACATT
TCCATGGCTTGCCTGTAATAATAAATTCACAAACTTCCTCTAAGTAACTTTTAGTGGAAATCTACCAGGT
TATGCCTATTTGTGATTGGGTGCACAGATGACTAGATGAGATGTAATTTGGGAAGTGACATGCAATAGGA
AAAATGAATATATAACCTATAAATAGAAAACACCAAGGCAAGCGTGGTGACTCACACCTTTAATTAGCAC
TTGGGAGGCAGAAGTCGCATCATCTCTTAGGTCAAGGCCAATCTAGTTCCAGACCAGCAAGGACAACAGA
AACCTTGCCTTGATATAAACATTTTAAAACTTTAAAAATAGAGAAGCCCAAACTCTGCTCATTGGTAATC
TACCCTTCCTTTCTTTAGACACCTTGAGAAGCTAGGCTACATAGCTTTGGGTCCTTACGTACCCCCACTC
ACTCAGCCTGCAGTCAATCTCTGATAGTGTTTCCTGCCATAAGCTACACTACTGTTTTGCTCCAAACCTT
ACTTCTAGTACAAATCCATGTGAGGTCTTCGTTTCAATTTGGGGGGGAAGAGGCCAGAACACTTGCCGCA
GATCCCAACAACGGGCAGCACATTCCCAGCTAGTGTATCTGATACAAACTCTATCTTCATTCAGAACCAT
CAAGTCTAAGCCCCAAGAGCAAAGGTAAATTCATGTATGTTTGGCTGGAGAAAGCATTTCAATTCACTGG
CCGTCGTTTTACAACGTCGTGACTGGGAAAACCCTGGCGTTACCCAACTTAATCGCCTTGCAGCACATCC
CCCTTTCGCCAGCTGGCGTAATAGCGAAGAGGCCCGCACCGATCGCCCTTCCCAACAGTTGCGCAGCCTG
AATGGCGAATGGCGCCTGATGCGGTATTTTCTCCTTACGCATCTGTGCGGTATTTCACACCGCATATGGT
GCACTCTCAGTACAATCTGCTCTGATGCCGCATAGTTAAGCCAGCCCCGACACCCGCCAACACCCGCTGA
CGCGCCCTGACGGGCTTGTCTGCTCCCGGCATCCGCTTACAGACAAGCTGTGACCGTCTCCGGGAGCTGC
ATGTGTCAGAGGTTTTCACCGTCATCACCGAAACGCGCGAGACGAAAGGGCCTCGTGATACGCCTATTTT
TATAGGTTAATGTCATGATAATAATGGTTTCTTAGACGTCAGGTGGCACTTTTCGGGGAAATGTGCGCGG
AACCCCTATTTGTTTATTTTTCTAAATACATTCAAATATGTATCCGCTCATGAGACAATAACCCTGATAA
ATGCTTCAATAATATTGAAAAAGGAAGAGTATGAGTATTCAACATTTCCGTGTCGCCCTTATTCCCTTTT
TTGCGGCATTTTGCCTTCCTGTTTTTGCTCACCCAGAAACGCTGGTGAAAGTAAAAGATGCTGAAGATCA
GTTGGGTGCACGAGTGGGTTACATCGAACTGGATCTCAACAGCGGTAAGATCCTTGAGAGTTTTCGCCCC
GAAGAACGTTTTCCAATGATGAGCACTTTTAAAGTTCTGCTATGTGGCGCGGTATTATCCCGTATTGACG
CCGGGCAAGAGCAACTCGGTCGCCGCATACACTATTCTCAGAATGACTTGGTTGAGTACTCACCAGTCAC
AGAAAAGCATCTTACGGATGGCATGACAGTAAGAGAATTATGCAGTGCTGCCATAACCATGAGTGATAAC
ACTGCGGCCAACTTACTTCTGACAACGATCGGAGGACCGAAGGAGCTAACCGCTTTTTTGCACAACATGG
GGGATCATGTAACTCGCCTTGATCGTTGGGAACCGGAGCTGAATGAAGCCATACCAAACGACGAGCGTGA
CACCACGATGCCTGTAGCAATGGCAACAACGTTGCGCAAACTATTAACTGGCGAACTACTTACTCTAGCT
TCCCGGCAACAATTAATAGACTGGATGGAGGCGGATAAAGTTGCAGGACCACTTCTGCGCTCGGCCCTTC
CGGCTGGCTGGTTTATTGCTGATAAATCTGGAGCCGGTGAGCGTGGGTCTCGCGGTATCATTGCAGCACT
GGGGCCAGATGGTAAGCCCTCCCGTATCGTAGTTATCTACACGACGGGGAGTCAGGCAACTATGGATGAA
CGAAATAGACAGATCGCTGAGATAGGTGCCTCACTGATTAAGCATTGGTAACTGTCAGACCAAGTTTACT
CATATATACTTTAGATTGATTTAAAACTTCATTTTTAATTTAAAAGGATCTAGGTGAAGATCCTTTTTGA
TAATCTCATGACCAAAATCCCTTAACGTGAGTTTTCGTTCCACTGAGCGTCAGACCCCGTAGAAAAGATC
AAAGGATCTTCTTGAGATCCTTTTTTTCTGCGCGTAATCTGCTGCTTGCAAACAAAAAAACCACCGCTAC
CAGCGGTGGTTTGTTTGCCGGATCAAGAGCTACCAACTCTTTTTCCGAAGGTAACTGGCTTCAGCAGAGC
GCAGATACCAAATACTGTTCTTCTAGTGTAGCCGTAGTTAGGCCACCACTTCAAGAACTCTGTAGCACCG
CCTACATACCTCGCTCTGCTAATCCTGTTACCAGTGGCTGCTGCCAGTGGCGATAAGTCGTGTCTTACCG
GGTTGGACTCAAGACGATAGTTACCGGATAAGGCGCAGCGGTCGGGCTGAACGGGGGGTTCGTGCACACA
GCCCAGCTTGGAGCGAACGACCTACACCGAACTGAGATACCTACAGCGTGAGCTATGAGAAAGCGCCACG
CTTCCCGAAGGGAGAAAGGCGGACAGGTATCCGGTAAGCGGCAGGGTCGGAACAGGAGAGCGCACGAGGG
AGCTTCCAGGGGGAAACGCCTGGTATCTTTATAGTCCTGTCGGGTTTCGCCACCTCTGACTTGAGCGTCG
ATTTTTGTGATGCTCGTCAGGGGGGCGGAGCCTATGGAAAAACGCCAGCAACGCGGCCTTTTTACGGTTC
CTGGCCTTTTGCTGGCCTTTTGCTCACATGTTCTTTCCTGCGTTATCCCCTGATTCTGTGGATAACCGTA
TTACCGCCTTTGAGTGAGCTGATACCGCTCGCCGCAGCCGAACGACCGAGCGCAGCGAGTCAGTGAGCGA
GGAAGCGGAAGA
Features (pLannotate 1.2.2; 17 found; start..end, strand, type, name):
      1..93      +  CDS            lacI (fragment): lac repressor; lacI; The lac repressor binds to the lac operator to inhibit transcription in E. coli. This inhibition can be relieved by adding lactose or isopropyl-β-D-thiogalactopyranoside (IPTG).
    106..127     +  protein_bind   CAP binding site: CAP binding activates transcription in the presence of cAMP. E. coli catabolite activator protein
    142..172     +  promoter       lac promoter: promoter for the E. coli lac operon
    180..196     +  protein_bind   lac operator: The lac repressor binds to the lac operator to inhibit transcription in E. coli. This inhibition can be relieved by adding lactose or isopropyl-β-D-thiogalactopyranoside (IPTG). lac repressor encoded by lacI
   1181..1680    +  promoter       PGK promoter: mouse phosphoglycerate kinase 1 promoter
   1687..2382    +  CDS            mScarlet: mScarlet is a basic (constitutively fluorescent) red fluorescent protein published in 2016, derived from synthetic construct. It has moderate acid sensitivity.
   2487..3075    +  misc_feature   WPRE: woodchuck hepatitis virus posttranscriptional regulatory element
   3079..3109    -  misc_feature   MCS (fragment): pBluescript multiple cloning site
   3121..3345    +  polyA_signal   bGH poly(A) signal: bovine growth hormone polyadenylation signal
   3349..3370    +  promoter       SV40 promoter (fragment): SV40 enhancer and early promoter
   3907..3924    +  CDS            9xHis (fragment): 9xHis affinity tag
   4822..4979    +  CDS            lacZα (fragment): LacZα fragment of β-galactosidase; lacZ fragment
   4985..5084    -  misc_feature   bom (fragment): basis of mobility region from pBR322
   5186..5221    -  CDS            rop (fragment): Rop protein, which maintains plasmids at low copy number; rop
   5316..5420    +  promoter       AmpR promoter: bla
   5421..6281    +  CDS            AmpR: β-lactamase; bla; confers resistance to ampicillin, carbenicillin, and related antibiotics
   6452..7040    +  rep_origin     ori: high-copy-number ColE1/pMB1/pBR322/pUC origin of replication
