[The description below was written by a language model from this plasmid's Addgene catalogue record and pLannotate feature annotations shown in this document.]
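Description:
H11-mScarletALG8 is a mouse gene-targeting plasmid built on an H11 targeting backbone, designed to place an expression cassette at the Hipp11 (H11) locus, an intergenic "safe harbour" site commonly used for stable single-copy transgene integration. It is about 7.2 kb and is propagated in E. coli through a high-copy ColE1/pUC-type origin with ampicillin selection from the β-lactamase gene and its native promoter. Scattered lac operon remnants (lacI, CAP site, lac promoter/operator, lacZα), together with bom and rop fragments, are leftovers of the cloning backbone. The short SV40 promoter and His-tag hits are small fragments and probably not functional elements.

The payload is driven by the mouse PGK promoter, which sits directly upstream of the red fluorescent protein mScarlet. According to the catalogue entry, the 732 bp insert is mScarlet fused to mALG8, also listed as ALG8-A506T. Since mScarlet alone accounts for nearly all of that length, the ALG8 portion appears to be a short segment carrying the A506T substitution rather than the full-length protein, although the annotation does not label it. A WPRE follows to enhance transcript stability and expression, and the cassette ends with a bovine growth hormone polyadenylation signal. The unannotated stretches flanking the cassette presumably contain the H11 homology arms, but the feature table does not identify them, and no mammalian selection marker is annotated.

The associated publication concerns immune evasion in neoantigen-expressing pancreatic cancer, which is consistent with using this vector to introduce a fluorescently trackable mutant ALG8 neoantigen at a defined genomic site in mouse cells or models.
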