Addgene plasmid #172440: H11-mScarletALG8
Purpose: Hipp11 targeting vector, expresses mScarlet-mALG8
Depositing lab: Tyler Jacks. Depositing organization: Massachusetts Institute of Technology. Publication: The CD155/TIGIT axis promotes and maintains immune evasion in neoantigen-expressing pancreatic cancer. Freed-Pastor WA, Lambert LJ, Ely ZA, Pattada NB, Bhutkar A, Eng G, Mercer KL, Garcia AP, Lin L, Rideout WM 3rd, Hwang WL, Schenkel JM, Jaeger AM, Bronson RT, Westcott PMK, Hether TD, Divakar P, Reeves JW, Deshpande V, Delorey T, Phillips D, Yilmaz OH, Regev A, Jacks T. Cancer Cell. 2021 Oct 11;39(10):1342-1360.e14. doi: 10.1016/j.ccell.2021.07.007. Epub 2021 Aug 5. PubMed 34358448.
Backbone
  Vector backbone: H11 targeting vector
  Vector type: Mouse Targeting
Growth in bacteria
  Bacterial resistance: Ampicillin, 100 μg/mL
  Growth temperature: 37°C
  Growth strain: NEB Stable
  Copy number: Unknown
Gene/Insert
  Gene/Insert name: mScarlet-mALG8 (alt name: ALG8-A506T)
  Insert size (bp): 732
Terms and licenses: Academic/Nonprofit Terms; Industry Terms: Not Available to Industry
How to cite: H11-mScarletALG8 was a gift from Tyler Jacks (Addgene plasmid # 172440 ; http://n2t.net/addgene:172440 ; RRID:Addgene_172440)
